Addgene plasmid #154191: pET-15b-LanCL1-C322A
Purpose: To express LanCL1-C322A in bacterial cells
Depositing lab: Wilfred van der Donk. Depositing organization: University of Illinois at Urbana-Champaign. Publication: LanCLs add glutathione to dehydroamino acids generated at phosphorylated sites in the proteome. Lai KY, Galan SRG, Zeng Y, Zhou TH, He C, Raj R, Riedl J, Liu S, Chooi KP, Garg N, Zeng M, Jones LH, Hutchings GJ, Mohammed S, Nair SK, Chen J, Davis BG, van der Donk WA. Cell. 2021 Apr 27. pii: S0092-8674(21)00436-0. doi: 10.1016/j.cell.2021.04.001. PubMed 33932340.
Backbone
  Vector backbone: pET-15b
  Vector type: Bacterial Expression
Growth in bacteria
  Bacterial resistance: Ampicillin, 100 μg/mL
  Growth temperature: 37°C
  Growth strain: DH5alpha
  Copy number: Low Copy
Gene/Insert
  Gene/Insert name: LanCL1 (alt name: LanC-like protein 1)
  Species: H. sapiens (human)
  Insert size (bp): 1200
  Mutation: Cys322->Ala322
  Tag / fusion protein: Hexahistidine (N terminal on insert)
  Cloning method: Gibson Cloning
  Sequencing primers: 5′ T7 5′ (TAA TAC GAC TCA CTA TAG GG) 3′
Terms and licenses: Academic/Nonprofit Terms; Industry Terms: Not Available to Industry
How to cite: pET-15b-LanCL1-C322A was a gift from Wilfred van der Donk (Addgene plasmid # 154191 ; http://n2t.net/addgene:154191 ; RRID:Addgene_154191)
