[The description below was written by a language model from this plasmid's Addgene catalogue record and pLannotate feature annotations shown in this document.]
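Description:
pET-15b-LanCL1-C322A is a bacterial expression plasmid built on the pET-15b backbone for producing a point mutant of human LanC-like protein 1 (LanCL1) in E. coli. The sequenced record is about 6.9 kb. It replicates from a pBR322-type ColE1 origin accompanied by the bom region and the rop gene, which keeps copy number low, as the catalogue entry also indicates. Selection is by ampicillin through the β-lactamase gene (AmpR) under its own promoter. Several annotated tetracycline-resistance fragments and a tet promoter are non-functional remnants of the pBR322 ancestry of the backbone.

The roughly 1.2 kb LanCL1 coding sequence, inserted by Gibson cloning, carries a Cys322-to-Ala substitution. It sits downstream of a T7 promoter fused to a lac operator and the strong T7 gene 10 ribosome binding site, and is followed by a T7 terminator. The plasmid also encodes the lac repressor (lacI) from its own promoter, so transcription is held off until induced with IPTG in a host that supplies T7 RNA polymerase. The protein is made with an N-terminal hexahistidine tag followed by a thrombin cleavage site, allowing metal-affinity purification and optional tag removal. The short "capTEV" fragment in the annotation most likely just reflects the His-tag sequence, and the small "SET1" fragment after the insert is probably residual vector sequence rather than a deliberate fusion.

The stated purpose is expression of LanCL1-C322A in bacteria. The associated publication concerns LanCL proteins adding glutathione to dehydroamino acids in the proteome, so the mutant plausibly serves for comparison with the wild-type enzyme, although the record does not state the role of Cys322.
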