Features (pLannotate 1.2.2; 21 found; start..end, strand, type, name):
    177..195     +  promoter       T7 promoter: promoter for bacteriophage T7 RNA polymerase
    196..220     +  protein_bind   lac operator: The lac repressor binds to the lac operator to inhibit transcription in E. coli. This inhibition can be relieved by adding lactose or isopropyl-β-D-thiogalactopyranoside (IPTG). lac repressor encoded by lacI
    235..257     +  RBS            RBS: efficient ribosome binding site from bacteriophage T7 gene 10 (Olins and Rangwala, 1989)
    276..292     +  CDS            capTEV™ (fragment): composite tag for in vivo biotinylation, TEV protease cleavage, and 6xHis tagging
    303..320     +  CDS            thrombin site: thrombin recognition and cleavage site
    324..1520    +  CDS            LANCL1: LANC1_HUMAN - Also known as GPR69A From Homo sapiens (Human).
   1536..1585    +  CDS            SET1 (fragment): solubility-enhancement tag derived from T7 phage gene 10B
   1593..1640    +  terminator     T7 terminator: transcription terminator for bacteriophage T7 RNA polymerase
   1663..1767    -  CDS            TcR (fragment): tetracycline efflux protein; tet; confers resistance to tetracycline
   1815..1843    -  promoter       tet promoter: E. coli promoter for tetracycline efflux protein gene
   1956..2060    +  promoter       AmpR promoter: bla
   2061..2921    +  CDS            AmpR: β-lactamase; bla; confers resistance to ampicillin, carbenicillin, and related antibiotics
   3092..3680    +  rep_origin     ori: high-copy-number ColE1/pMB1/pBR322/pUC origin of replication
   3866..4005    -  misc_feature   bom: basis of mobility region from pBR322
   4107..4298    -  CDS            rop: Rop protein, which maintains plasmids at low copy number; rop
   4315..4695    +  CDS            YPB1_ECOLX: Protein predicted: Swiss-Prot protein existence level 4. From Escherichia coli.
   4937..5561    -  CDS            TcR (fragment): tetracycline efflux protein; tet; confers resistance to tetracycline
   5576..5597    -  protein_bind   CAP binding site: CAP binding activates transcription in the presence of cAMP. E. coli catabolite activator protein
   5610..6692    -  CDS            lacI: lac repressor; lacI; The lac repressor binds to the lac operator to inhibit transcription in E. coli. This inhibition can be relieved by adding lactose or isopropyl-β-D-thiogalactopyranoside (IPTG).
   6693..6770    -  promoter       lacI promoter: lacI
   6778..155     -  CDS            TcR (fragment) (across the origin): tetracycline efflux protein; tet; confers resistance to tetracycline
>Addgene plasmid #154191 | pET-15b-LanCL1-C322A | addgene full sequence | sequence record 305788 | Addgene NGS Result
CGGGGCCTGCCACCATACCCACGCCGAAACAAGCGCTCATGAGCCCGAAGTGGCGAGCCCGATCTTCCCC
ATCGGTGATGTCGGCGATATAGGCGCCAGCAACCGCACCTGTGGCGCCGGTGATGCCGGCCACGATGCGT
CCGGCGTAGAGGATCGAGATCTCGATCCCGCGAAATTAATACGACTCACTATAGGGGAATTGTGAGCGGA
TAACAATTCCCCTCTAGAAATAATTTTGTTTAACTTTAAGAAGGAGATATACCATGGGCAGCAGCCATCA
TCATCATCATCACAGCAGCGGCCTGGTGCCGCGCGGCAGCCATATGGCTCAAAGGGCCTTCCCGAATCCT
TATGCTGATTATAACAAATCCCTGGCCGAAGGCTACTTTGATGCTGCCGGGAGGCTGACTCCTGAGTTCT
CACAACGCTTGACCAATAAGATTCGGGAGCTTCTTCAGCAAATGGAGAGAGGCCTGAAATCAGCAGACCC
TCGGGATGGCACCGGTTACACTGGCTGGGCAGGTATTGCTGTGCTTTACTTACATCTTTATGATGTATTT
GGGGACCCTGCCTACCTACAGTTAGCACATGGCTATGTAAAGCAAAGTCTGAACTGCTTAACCAAGCGCT
CCATCACCTTCCTTTGTGGGGATGCAGGCCCCCTGGCAGTGGCCGCTGTGCTATATCACAAGATGAACAA
TGAGAAGCAGGCAGAAGATTGCATCACACGGCTAATTCACCTAAATAAGATTGATCCTCATGCTCCAAAT
GAAATGCTCTATGGGCGAATAGGCTACATCTATGCTCTTCTTTTTGTCAATAAGAACTTTGGAGTGGAAA
AGATTCCTCAAAGCCATATTCAGCAGATTTGTGAAACAATTTTAACCTCTGGAGAAAACCTAGCTAGGAA
GAGAAACTTCACGGCAAAGTCTCCACTGATGTATGAATGGTACCAGGAATATTATGTAGGGGCTGCTCAT
GGCCTGGCTGGAATTTATTACTACCTGATGCAGCCCAGCCTTCAAGTGAGCCAAGGGAAGTTACATAGTT
TGGTCAAGCCCAGTGTAGACTACGTCTGCCAGCTGAAATTCCCTTCTGGCAATTACCCTCCATGTATAGG
TGATAATCGAGATCTGCTTGTCCATTGGTGCCATGGCGCCCCTGGGGTAATCTACATGCTCATCCAGGCC
TATAAGGTATTCAGAGAGGAAAAGTATCTCTGTGATGCCTATCAGTGTGCTGATGTGATCTGGCAATATG
GGTTGCTGAAGAAGGGATATGGGCTGGCCCACGGTTCTGCAGGGAATGCCTATGCCTTCCTGACACTCTA
CAACCTCACACAGGACATGAAGTACCTGTATAGGGCCTGTAAGTTTGCTGAATGGTGCTTAGAGTATGGA
GAACATGGATGCAGAACACCAGACACCCCTTTCTCTCTCTTTGAAGGAATGGCTGGAACAATATATTTCC
TGGCTGACCTGCTAGTCCCCACAAAAGCCAGGTTCCCTGCATTTGAACTCTGACTCGAGGATCCGGCTGC
TAACAAAGCCCGAAAGGAAGCTGAGTTGGCTGCTGCCACCGCTGAGCAATAACTAGCATAACCCCTTGGG
GCCTCTAAACGGGTCTTGAGGGGTTTTTTGCTGAAAGGAGGAACTATATCCGGATATCCCGCAAGAGGCC
CGGCAGTACCGGCATAACCAAGCCTATGCCTACAGCATCCAGGGTGACGGTGCCGAGGATGACGATGAGC
GCATTGTTAGATTTCATACACGGTGCCTGACTGCGTTAGCAATTTAACTGTGATAAACTACCGCATTAAA
GCTTATCGATGATAAGCTGTCAAACATGAGAATTCTTGAAGACGAAAGGGCCTCGTGATACGCCTATTTT
TATAGGTTAATGTCATGATAATAATGGTTTCTTAGACGTCAGGTGGCACTTTTCGGGGAAATGTGCGCGG
AACCCCTATTTGTTTATTTTTCTAAATACATTCAAATATGTATCCGCTCATGAGACAATAACCCTGATAA
ATGCTTCAATAATATTGAAAAAGGAAGAGTATGAGTATTCAACATTTCCGTGTCGCCCTTATTCCCTTTT
TTGCGGCATTTTGCCTTCCTGTTTTTGCTCACCCAGAAACGCTGGTGAAAGTAAAAGATGCTGAAGATCA
GTTGGGTGCACGAGTGGGTTACATCGAACTGGATCTCAACAGCGGTAAGATCCTTGAGAGTTTTCGCCCC
GAAGAACGTTTTCCAATGATGAGCACTTTTAAAGTTCTGCTATGTGGCGCGGTATTATCCCGTGTTGACG
CCGGGCAAGAGCAACTCGGTCGCCGCATACACTATTCTCAGAATGACTTGGTTGAGTACTCACCAGTCAC
AGAAAAGCATCTTACGGATGGCATGACAGTAAGAGAATTATGCAGTGCTGCCATAACCATGAGTGATAAC
ACTGCGGCCAACTTACTTCTGACAACGATCGGAGGACCGAAGGAGCTAACCGCTTTTTTGCACAACATGG
GGGATCATGTAACTCGCCTTGATCGTTGGGAACCGGAGCTGAATGAAGCCATACCAAACGACGAGCGTGA
CACCACGATGCCTGCAGCAATGGCAACAACGTTGCGCAAACTATTAACTGGCGAACTACTTACTCTAGCT
TCCCGGCAACAATTAATAGACTGGATGGAGGCGGATAAAGTTGCAGGACCACTTCTGCGCTCGGCCCTTC
CGGCTGGCTGGTTTATTGCTGATAAATCTGGAGCCGGTGAGCGTGGGTCTCGCGGTATCATTGCAGCACT
GGGGCCAGATGGTAAGCCCTCCCGTATCGTAGTTATCTACACGACGGGGAGTCAGGCAACTATGGATGAA
CGAAATAGACAGATCGCTGAGATAGGTGCCTCACTGATTAAGCATTGGTAACTGTCAGACCAAGTTTACT
CATATATACTTTAGATTGATTTAAAACTTCATTTTTAATTTAAAAGGATCTAGGTGAAGATCCTTTTTGA
TAATCTCATGACCAAAATCCCTTAACGTGAGTTTTCGTTCCACTGAGCGTCAGACCCCGTAGAAAAGATC
AAAGGATCTTCTTGAGATCCTTTTTTTCTGCGCGTAATCTGCTGCTTGCAAACAAAAAAACCACCGCTAC
CAGCGGTGGTTTGTTTGCCGGATCAAGAGCTACCAACTCTTTTTCCGAAGGTAACTGGCTTCAGCAGAGC
GCAGATACCAAATACTGTCCTTCTAGTGTAGCCGTAGTTAGGCCACCACTTCAAGAACTCTGTAGCACCG
CCTACATACCTCGCTCTGCTAATCCTGTTACCAGTGGCTGCTGCCAGTGGCGATAAGTCGTGTCTTACCG
GGTTGGACTCAAGACGATAGTTACCGGATAAGGCGCAGCGGTCGGGCTGAACGGGGGGTTCGTGCACACA
GCCCAGCTTGGAGCGAACGACCTACACCGAACTGAGATACCTACAGCGTGAGCTATGAGAAAGCGCCACG
CTTCCCGAAGGGAGAAAGGCGGACAGGTATCCGGTAAGCGGCAGGGTCGGAACAGGAGAGCGCACGAGGG
AGCTTCCAGGGGGAAACGCCTGGTATCTTTATAGTCCTGTCGGGTTTCGCCACCTCTGACTTGAGCGTCG
ATTTTTGTGATGCTCGTCAGGGGGGCGGAGCCTATGGAAAAACGCCAGCAACGCGGCCTTTTTACGGTTC
CTGGCCTTTTGCTGGCCTTTTGCTCACATGTTCTTTCCTGCGTTATCCCCTGATTCTGTGGATAACCGTA
TTACCGCCTTTGAGTGAGCTGATACCGCTCGCCGCAGCCGAACGACCGAGCGCAGCGAGTCAGTGAGCGA
GGAAGCGGAAGAGCGCCTGATGCGGTATTTTCTCCTTACGCATCTGTGCGGTATTTCACACCGCAATGGT
GCACTCTCAGTACAATCTGCTCTGATGCCGCATAGTTAAGCCAGTATACACTCCGCTATCGCTACGTGAC
TGGGTCATGGCTGCGCCCCGACACCCGCCAACACCCGCTGACGCGCCCTGACGGGCTTGTCTGCTCCCGG
CATCCGCTTACAGACAAGCTGTGACCGTCTCCGGGAGCTGCATGTGTCAGAGGTTTTCACCGTCATCACC
GAAACGCGCGAGGCAGCTGCGGTAAAGCTCATCAGCGTGGTCGTGAAGCGATTCACAGATGTCTGCCTGT
TCATCCGCGTCCAGCTCGTTGAGTTTCTCCAGAAGCGTTAATGTCTGGCTTCTGATAAAGCGGGCCATGT
TAAGGGCGGTTTTTTCCTGTTTGGTCACTGATGCCTCCGTGTAAGGGGGATTTCTGTTCATGGGGGTAAT
GATACCGATGAAACGAGAGAGGATGCTCACGATACGGGTTACTGATGATGAACATGCCCGGTTACTGGAA
CGTTGTGAGGGTAAACAACTGGCGGTATGGATGCGGCGGGACCAGAGAAAAATCACTCAGGGTCAATGCC
AGCGCTTCGTTAATACAGATGTAGGTGTTCCACAGGGTAGCCAGCAGCATCCTGCGATGCAGATCCGGAA
CATAATGGTGCAGGGCGCTGACTTCCGCGTTTCCAGACTTTACGAAACACGGAAACCGAAGACCATTCAT
GTTGTTGCTCAGGTCGCAGACGTTTTGCAGCAGCAGTCGCTTCACGTTCGCTCGCGTATCGGTGATTCAT
TCTGCTAACCAGTAAGGCAACCCCGCCAGCCTAGCCGGGTCCTCAACGACAGGAGCACGATCATGCGCAC
CCGTGGCCAGGACCCAACGCTGCCCGAGATGCGCCGCGTGCGGCTGCTGGAGATGGCGGACGCGATGGAT
ATGTTCTGCCAAGGGTTGGTTTGCGCATTCACAGTTCTCCGCAAGAATTGATTGGCTCCAATTCTTGGAG
TGGTGAATCCGTTAGCGAGGTGCCGCCGGCTTCCATTCAGGTCGAGGTGGCCCGGCTCCATGCACCGCGA
CGCAACGCGGGGAGGCAGACAAGGTATAGGGCGGCGCCTACAATCCATGCCAACCCGTTCCATGTGCTCG
CCGAGGCGGCATAAATCGCCGTGACGATCAGCGGTCCAATGATCGAAGTTAGGCTGGTAAGAGCCGCGAG
CGATCCTTGAAGCTGTCCCTGATGGTCGTCATCTACCTGCCTGGACAGCATGGCCTGCAACGCGGGCATC
CCGATGCCGCCGGAAGCGAGAAGAATCATAATGGGGAAGGCCATCCAGCCTCGCGTCGCGAACGCCAGCA
AGACGTAGCCCAGCGCGTCGGCCGCCATGCCGGCGATAATGGCCTGCTTCTCGCCGAAACGTTTGGTGGC
GGGACCAGTGACGAAGGCTTGAGCGAGGGCGTGCAAGATTCCGAATACCGCAAGCGACAGGCCGATCATC
GTCGCGCTCCAGCGAAAGCGGTCCTCGCCGAAAATGACCCAGAGCGCTGCCGGCACCTGTCCTACGAGTT
GCATGATAAAGAAGACAGTCATAAGTGCGGCGACGATAGTCATGCCCCGCGCCCACCGGAAGGAGCTGAC
TGGGTTGAAGGCTCTCAAGGGCATCGGTCGAGATCCCGGTGCCTAATGAGTGAGCTAACTTACATTAATT
GCGTTGCGCTCACTGCCCGCTTTCCAGTCGGGAAACCTGTCGTGCCAGCTGCATTAATGAATCGGCCAAC
GCGCGGGGAGAGGCGGTTTGCGTATTGGGCGCCAGGGTGGTTTTTCTTTTCACCAGTGAGACGGGCAACA
GCTGATTGCCCTTCACCGCCTGGCCCTGAGAGAGTTGCAGCAAGCGGTCCACGCTGGTTTGCCCCAGCAG
GCGAAAATCCTGTTTGATGGTGGTTAACGGCGGGATATAACATGAGCTGTCTTCGGTATCGTCGTATCCC
ACTACCGAGATATCCGCACCAACGCGCAGCCCGGACTCGGTAATGGCGCGCATTGCGCCCAGCGCCATCT
GATCGTTGGCAACCAGCATCGCAGTGGGAACGATGCCCTCATTCAGCATTTGCATGGTTTGTTGAAAACC
GGACATGGCACTCCAGTCGCCTTCCCGTTCCGCTATCGGCTGAATTTGATTGCGAGTGAGATATTTATGC
CAGCCAGCCAGACGCAGACGCGCCGAGACAGAACTTAATGGGCCCGCTAACAGCGCGATTTGCTGGTGAC
CCAATGCGACCAGATGCTCCACGCCCAGTCGCGTACCGTCTTCATGGGAGAAAATAATACTGTTGATGGG
TGTCTGGTCAGAGACATCAAGAAATAACGCCGGAACATTAGTGCAGGCAGCTTCCACAGCAATGGCATCC
TGGTCATCCAGCGGATAGTTAATGATCAGCCCACTGACGCGTTGCGCGAGAAGATTGTGCACCGCCGCTT
TACAGGCTTCGACGCCGCTTCGTTCTACCATCGACACCACCACGCTGGCACCCAGTTGATCGGCGCGAGA
TTTAATCGCCGCGACAATTTGCGACGGCGCGTGCAGGGCCAGACTGGAGGTGGCAACGCCAATCAGCAAC
GACTGTTTGCCCGCCAGTTGTTGTGCCACGCGGTTGGGAATGTAATTCAGCTCCGCCATCGCCGCTTCCA
CTTTTTCCCGCGTTTTCGCAGAAACGTGGCTGGCCTGGTTCACCACGCGGGAAACGGTCTGATAAGAGAC
ACCGGCATACTCTGCGACATCGTATAACGTTACTGGTTTCACATTCACCACCCTGAATTGACTCTCTTCC
GGGCGCTATCATGCCATACCGCGAAAGGTTTTGCGCCATTCGATGGTGTCCGGGATCTCGACGCTCTCCC
TTATGCGACTCCTGCATTAGGAAGCAGCCCAGTAGTAGGTTGAGGCCGTTGAGCACCGCCGCCGCAAGGA
ATGGTGCATGCAAGGAGATGGCGCCCAACAGTCCCCCGGCCA
